Addgene plasmid #58780: pX330S-4
Purpose: Expresses Cas9 nuclease and gRNA
Depositing lab: Takashi Yamamoto. Depositing organization: Hiroshima University. Publication: Multiplex genome engineering in human cells using all-in-one CRISPR/Cas9 vector system. Sakuma T, Nishikawa A, Kume S, Chayama K, Yamamoto T. Sci Rep. 2014 Jun 23;4:5400. doi: 10.1038/srep05400. PubMed 24954249.
Backbone
  Vector backbone: pUC ori vector
  Vector type: Mammalian Expression, CRISPR
Growth in bacteria
  Bacterial resistance: Spectinomycin, 50 μg/mL
  Growth temperature: 37°C
  Growth strain: Stbl3
  Copy number: High Copy
Gene/Insert
  Gene/Insert name: humanized S. pyogenes Cas9 nuclease (alt names: SpCas9; hSpCas9)
  Species: S. pyogenes
  Insert size (bp): 4272
  Promoter: CBh
  Tag / fusion protein: 3xFLAG (N terminal on insert)
  Cloning method: Unknown
  Sequencing primers: 5′ actatcatatgcttaccgtaac
Resource information
  A portion of this plasmid was derived from a plasmid made by: Feng Zhang
Terms and licenses: Academic/Nonprofit Terms; Industry Terms: Not Available to Industry
How to cite: pX330S-4 was a gift from Takashi Yamamoto (Addgene plasmid # 58780 ; http://n2t.net/addgene:58780 ; RRID:Addgene_58780)
