[The description below was written by a language model from this plasmid's Addgene catalogue record and pLannotate feature annotations shown in this document.]
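Description:
pX330S-4 is a mammalian-expression CRISPR plasmid of about 8.7 kb built on a pUC-origin backbone, with part of the plasmid derived from an earlier Cas9/gRNA vector made by another laboratory. It replicates in E. coli at high copy from a ColE1/pUC-type origin and is selected with spectinomycin through an aadA (SmR) aminoglycoside adenylyltransferase gene. The annotation also picks up an M13/f1-type phage origin, a single AAV2 ITR downstream of the Cas9 cassette, and short fragments of bom, rop, a class 1 integron promoter and a gentamicin resistance gene. These fragments appear to be remnants carried in with the backbone and marker rather than functional parts.

The payload combines two expression units. Human codon-optimised Streptococcus pyogenes Cas9 is driven by the CBh promoter, which the feature table resolves into a CMV enhancer, the chicken β-actin promoter and a hybrid CBA/MVM intron. The coding region is annotated as contiguous N- and C-terminal Cas9 portions, so it is a full-length nuclease. It ends in a nucleoplasmin nuclear localisation signal followed by a bovine growth hormone polyadenylation signal. The catalogue lists an N-terminal 3xFLAG tag, which the automated annotation does not mark but which would fit in the unannotated stretch upstream of the Cas9 sequence. Separately, a human U6 RNA polymerase III promoter sits upstream of the S. pyogenes guide RNA scaffold, with a short gap between them where a target-specific spacer would be placed; an additional partial scaffold fragment follows.

The stated purpose is co-expression of Cas9 nuclease and a guide RNA, and the associated publication describes an all-in-one vector system for multiplex genome engineering in human cells. The record does not state the specific role of this numbered member within that series.
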