Features (pLannotate 1.2.2; 19 found; start..end, strand, type, name):
      8..293     +  enhancer       CMV enhancer: human cytomegalovirus immediate early enhancer; contains an 18-bp deletion relative to the standard CMV enhancer
    295..572     +  promoter       chicken β-actin promoter: No description available
    573..801     +  intron         hybrid intron: hybrid between chicken β-actin (CBA) and minute virus of mice (MMV) introns (Gray et al., 2011)
    939..2540    +  CDS            Cas9(N): N-terminal portion of Streptococcus pyogenes Cas9 (Zetsche et al., 2015)
   2541..5039    +  CDS            Cas9(C): C-terminal portion of Streptococcus pyogenes Cas9 (Zetsche et al., 2015)
   5040..5087    +  CDS            nucleoplasmin NLS: bipartite nuclear localization signal from nucleoplasmin
   5121..5232    +  polyA_signal   bGH poly(A) signal: bovine growth hormone polyadenylation signal
   5337..5477    +  repeat_region  AAV2 ITR: inverted terminal repeat of adeno-associated virus serotype 2 inverted
   5482..5533    -  misc_feature   bom (fragment): basis of mobility region from pBR322
   5552..5932    +  rep_origin     M13 ori (sequence partly withheld): M13 bacteriophage origin of replication; arrow indicates direction of (+) strand synthesis
   6008..6057    -  misc_feature   bom (fragment): basis of mobility region from pBR322
   6159..6194    -  CDS            rop (fragment): Rop protein, which maintains plasmids at low copy number; rop
   6366..6389    +  promoter       Pc promoter (fragment): intI1 (promoter lies within the coding sequence); class 1 integron promoter
   6565..6621    +  CDS            GmR (fragment): gentamycin acetyltransferase; aacC1; confers resistance to gentamycin
   6628..7419    +  CDS            SmR: aminoglycoside adenylyltransferase (Murphy, 1985); aadA; confers resistance to spectinomycin and streptomycin
   7602..8190    +  rep_origin     ori: high-copy-number ColE1/pMB1/pBR322/pUC origin of replication
   8266..8506    +  promoter       U6 promoter: RNA polymerase III promoter for human U6 snRNA
   8533..8608    +  misc_RNA       gRNA scaffold: guide RNA scaffold for the Streptococcus pyogenes CRISPR/Cas9 system
   8615..8658    +  misc_RNA       gRNA scaffold (fragment): guide RNA scaffold for the Streptococcus pyogenes CRISPR/Cas9 system
>Addgene plasmid #58780 | pX330S-4 | depositor full sequence | sequence record 91076 | pX330S-4 sequence 8698 bps
TGAGACCCGTTACATAACTTACGGTAAATGGCCCGCCTGGCTGACCGCCCAACGACCCCCGCCCATTGAC
GTCAATAGTAACGCCAATAGGGACTTTCCATTGACGTCAATGGGTGGAGTATTTACGGTAAACTGCCCAC
TTGGCAGTACATCAAGTGTATCATATGCCAAGTACGCCCCCTATTGACGTCAATGACGGTAAATGGCCCG
CCTGGCATTGTGCCCAGTACATGACCTTATGGGACTTTCCTACTTGGCAGTACATCTACGTATTAGTCAT
CGCTATTACCATGGTCGAGGTGAGCCCCACGTTCTGCTTCACTCTCCCCATCTCCCCCCCCTCCCCACCC
CCAATTTTGTATTTATTTATTTTTTAATTATTTTGTGCAGCGATGGGGGCGGGGGGGGGGGGGGGGCGCG
CGCCAGGCGGGGCGGGGCGGGGCGAGGGGCGGGGCGGGGCGAGGCGGAGAGGTGCGGCGGCAGCCAATCA
GAGCGGCGCGCTCCGAAAGTTTCCTTTTATGGCGAGGCGGCGGCGGCGGCGGCCCTATAAAAAGCGAAGC
GCGCGGCGGGCGGGAGTCGCTGCGACGCTGCCTTCGCCCCGTGCCCCGCTCCGCCGCCGCCTCGCGCCGC
CCGCCCCGGCTCTGACTGACCGCGTTACTCCCACAGGTGAGCGGGCGGGACGGCCCTTCTCCTCCGGGCT
GTAATTAGCTGAGCAAGAGGTAAGGGTTTAAGGGATGGTTGGTTGGTGGGGTATTAATGTTTAATTACCT
GGAGCACCTGCCTGAAATCACTTTTTTTCAGGTTGGACCGGTGCCACCATGGACTATAAGGACCACGACG
GAGACTACAAGGATCATGATATTGATTACAAAGACGATGACGATAAGATGGCCCCAAAGAAGAAGCGGAA
GGTCGGTATCCACGGAGTCCCAGCAGCCGACAAGAAGTACAGCATCGGCCTGGACATCGGCACCAACTCT
GTGGGCTGGGCCGTGATCACCGACGAGTACAAGGTGCCCAGCAAGAAATTCAAGGTGCTGGGCAACACCG
ACCGGCACAGCATCAAGAAGAACCTGATCGGAGCCCTGCTGTTCGACAGCGGCGAAACAGCCGAGGCCAC
CCGGCTGAAGAGAACCGCCAGAAGAAGATACACCAGACGGAAGAACCGGATCTGCTATCTGCAAGAGATC
TTCAGCAACGAGATGGCCAAGGTGGACGACAGCTTCTTCCACAGACTGGAAGAGTCCTTCCTGGTGGAAG
AGGATAAGAAGCACGAGCGGCACCCCATCTTCGGCAACATCGTGGACGAGGTGGCCTACCACGAGAAGTA
CCCCACCATCTACCACCTGAGAAAGAAACTGGTGGACAGCACCGACAAGGCCGACCTGCGGCTGATCTAT
CTGGCCCTGGCCCACATGATCAAGTTCCGGGGCCACTTCCTGATCGAGGGCGACCTGAACCCCGACAACA
GCGACGTGGACAAGCTGTTCATCCAGCTGGTGCAGACCTACAACCAGCTGTTCGAGGAAAACCCCATCAA
CGCCAGCGGCGTGGACGCCAAGGCCATCCTGTCTGCCAGACTGAGCAAGAGCAGACGGCTGGAAAATCTG
ATCGCCCAGCTGCCCGGCGAGAAGAAGAATGGCCTGTTCGGAAACCTGATTGCCCTGAGCCTGGGCCTGA
CCCCCAACTTCAAGAGCAACTTCGACCTGGCCGAGGATGCCAAACTGCAGCTGAGCAAGGACACCTACGA
CGACGACCTGGACAACCTGCTGGCCCAGATCGGCGACCAGTACGCCGACCTGTTTCTGGCCGCCAAGAAC
CTGTCCGACGCCATCCTGCTGAGCGACATCCTGAGAGTGAACACCGAGATCACCAAGGCCCCCCTGAGCG
CCTCTATGATCAAGAGATACGACGAGCACCACCAGGACCTGACCCTGCTGAAAGCTCTCGTGCGGCAGCA
GCTGCCTGAGAAGTACAAAGAGATTTTCTTCGACCAGAGCAAGAACGGCTACGCCGGCTACATTGACGGC
GGAGCCAGCCAGGAAGAGTTCTACAAGTTCATCAAGCCCATCCTGGAAAAGATGGACGGCACCGAGGAAC
TGCTCGTGAAGCTGAACAGAGAGGACCTGCTGCGGAAGCAGCGGACCTTCGACAACGGCAGCATCCCCCA
CCAGATCCACCTGGGAGAGCTGCACGCCATTCTGCGGCGGCAGGAAGATTTTTACCCATTCCTGAAGGAC
AACCGGGAAAAGATCGAGAAGATCCTGACCTTCCGCATCCCCTACTACGTGGGCCCTCTGGCCAGGGGAA
ACAGCAGATTCGCCTGGATGACCAGAAAGAGCGAGGAAACCATCACCCCCTGGAACTTCGAGGAAGTGGT
GGACAAGGGCGCTTCCGCCCAGAGCTTCATCGAGCGGATGACCAACTTCGATAAGAACCTGCCCAACGAG
AAGGTGCTGCCCAAGCACAGCCTGCTGTACGAGTACTTCACCGTGTATAACGAGCTGACCAAAGTGAAAT
ACGTGACCGAGGGAATGAGAAAGCCCGCCTTCCTGAGCGGCGAGCAGAAAAAGGCCATCGTGGACCTGCT
GTTCAAGACCAACCGGAAAGTGACCGTGAAGCAGCTGAAAGAGGACTACTTCAAGAAAATCGAGTGCTTC
GACTCCGTGGAAATCTCCGGCGTGGAAGATCGGTTCAACGCCTCCCTGGGCACATACCACGATCTGCTGA
AAATTATCAAGGACAAGGACTTCCTGGACAATGAGGAAAACGAGGACATTCTGGAAGATATCGTGCTGAC
CCTGACACTGTTTGAGGACAGAGAGATGATCGAGGAACGGCTGAAAACCTATGCCCACCTGTTCGACGAC
AAAGTGATGAAGCAGCTGAAGCGGCGGAGATACACCGGCTGGGGCAGGCTGAGCCGGAAGCTGATCAACG
GCATCCGGGACAAGCAGTCCGGCAAGACAATCCTGGATTTCCTGAAGTCCGACGGCTTCGCCAACAGAAA
CTTCATGCAGCTGATCCACGACGACAGCCTGACCTTTAAAGAGGACATCCAGAAAGCCCAGGTGTCCGGC
CAGGGCGATAGCCTGCACGAGCACATTGCCAATCTGGCCGGCAGCCCCGCCATTAAGAAGGGCATCCTGC
AGACAGTGAAGGTGGTGGACGAGCTCGTGAAAGTGATGGGCCGGCACAAGCCCGAGAACATCGTGATCGA
AATGGCCAGAGAGAACCAGACCACCCAGAAGGGACAGAAGAACAGCCGCGAGAGAATGAAGCGGATCGAA
GAGGGCATCAAAGAGCTGGGCAGCCAGATCCTGAAAGAACACCCCGTGGAAAACACCCAGCTGCAGAACG
AGAAGCTGTACCTGTACTACCTGCAGAATGGGCGGGATATGTACGTGGACCAGGAACTGGACATCAACCG
GCTGTCCGACTACGATGTGGACCATATCGTGCCTCAGAGCTTTCTGAAGGACGACTCCATCGACAACAAG
GTGCTGACCAGAAGCGACAAGAACCGGGGCAAGAGCGACAACGTGCCCTCCGAAGAGGTCGTGAAGAAGA
TGAAGAACTACTGGCGGCAGCTGCTGAACGCCAAGCTGATTACCCAGAGAAAGTTCGACAATCTGACCAA
GGCCGAGAGAGGCGGCCTGAGCGAACTGGATAAGGCCGGCTTCATCAAGAGACAGCTGGTGGAAACCCGG
CAGATCACAAAGCACGTGGCACAGATCCTGGACTCCCGGATGAACACTAAGTACGACGAGAATGACAAGC
TGATCCGGGAAGTGAAAGTGATCACCCTGAAGTCCAAGCTGGTGTCCGATTTCCGGAAGGATTTCCAGTT
TTACAAAGTGCGCGAGATCAACAACTACCACCACGCCCACGACGCCTACCTGAACGCCGTCGTGGGAACC
GCCCTGATCAAAAAGTACCCTAAGCTGGAAAGCGAGTTCGTGTACGGCGACTACAAGGTGTACGACGTGC
GGAAGATGATCGCCAAGAGCGAGCAGGAAATCGGCAAGGCTACCGCCAAGTACTTCTTCTACAGCAACAT
CATGAACTTTTTCAAGACCGAGATTACCCTGGCCAACGGCGAGATCCGGAAGCGGCCTCTGATCGAGACA
AACGGCGAAACCGGGGAGATCGTGTGGGATAAGGGCCGGGATTTTGCCACCGTGCGGAAAGTGCTGAGCA
TGCCCCAAGTGAATATCGTGAAAAAGACCGAGGTGCAGACAGGCGGCTTCAGCAAAGAGTCTATCCTGCC
CAAGAGGAACAGCGATAAGCTGATCGCCAGAAAGAAGGACTGGGACCCTAAGAAGTACGGCGGCTTCGAC
AGCCCCACCGTGGCCTATTCTGTGCTGGTGGTGGCCAAAGTGGAAAAGGGCAAGTCCAAGAAACTGAAGA
GTGTGAAAGAGCTGCTGGGGATCACCATCATGGAAAGAAGCAGCTTCGAGAAGAATCCCATCGACTTTCT
GGAAGCCAAGGGCTACAAAGAAGTGAAAAAGGACCTGATCATCAAGCTGCCTAAGTACTCCCTGTTCGAG
CTGGAAAACGGCCGGAAGAGAATGCTGGCCTCTGCCGGCGAACTGCAGAAGGGAAACGAACTGGCCCTGC
CCTCCAAATATGTGAACTTCCTGTACCTGGCCAGCCACTATGAGAAGCTGAAGGGCTCCCCCGAGGATAA
TGAGCAGAAACAGCTGTTTGTGGAACAGCACAAGCACTACCTGGACGAGATCATCGAGCAGATCAGCGAG
TTCTCCAAGAGAGTGATCCTGGCCGACGCTAATCTGGACAAAGTGCTGTCCGCCTACAACAAGCACCGGG
ATAAGCCCATCAGAGAGCAGGCCGAGAATATCATCCACCTGTTTACCCTGACCAATCTGGGAGCCCCTGC
CGCCTTCAAGTACTTTGACACCACCATCGACCGGAAGAGGTACACCAGCACCAAAGAGGTGCTGGACGCC
ACCCTGATCCACCAGAGCATCACCGGCCTGTACGAGACACGGATCGACCTGTCTCAGCTGGGAGGCGACA
AAAGGCCGGCGGCCACGAAAAAGGCCGGCCAGGCAAAAAAGAAAAAGTAAGAATTCCTAGAGCTCGCTGA
TCAGCCTCGACTGTGCCTTCTAGTTGCCAGCCATCTGTTGTTTGCCCCTCCCCCGTGCCTTCCTTGACCC
TGGAAGGTGCCACTCCCACTGTCCTTTCCTAATAAAATGAGGAAATTGCATCGCATTGTCTGAGTAGGTG
TCATTCTATTCTGGGGGGTGGGGTGGGGCAGGACAGCAAGGGGGAGGATTGGGAAGAGAATAGCAGGCAT
GCTGGGGAGCGGCCGCAGGAACCCCTAGTGATGGAGTTGGCCACTCCCTCTCTGCGCGCTCGCTCGCTCA
CTGAGGCCGGGCGACCAAAGGTCGCCCGACGCCCGGGCTTTGCCCGGGCGGCCTCAGTGAGCGAGCGAGC
GCGCAGCTGCCTGCAGGGGCGCCTGATGCGGTATTTTCTCCTTACGCATCTGTGCGGTATTTCACACCGC
ATA
[142 nt withheld, positions 5534-5675]
C
[141 nt withheld, positions 5677-5817]
CCTTTGACGTTGGAGTCCACGTTCTTT
[37 nt withheld, positions 5845-5881]
ACCCTATCTCGGGCTATTCTTTTGATTTATAAGGGATTTTGCCGATTTCGGCCTATTGGTTAAAAAATGA
GCTGATTTAACAAAAATTTAACGCGAATTTTAACAAAATATTAACGTTTACAATTTTATGGTGCACTCTC
AGTACAATCTGCTCTGATGCCGCATAGTTAAGCCAGCCCCGACACCCGCCAACACCCGCTGACGCGCCCT
GACGGGCTTGTCTGCTCCCGGCATCCGCTTACAGACAAGCTGTGACCGTCTCCGGGAGCTGCATGTGTCA
GAGGTTTTCACCGTCATCACCGAAACGCGCGAGACGAAAGGGCCTCGTGATACGCCTATTTTTATAGGTT
AATGTCATGATAATAATGGTTTCTTAGACGTCAGGTGGCACTTCCAGCCAGGACAGAAATGCCTCGACTT
CGCTGCTACCCAAGGTTGCCGGGTGACGCACACCGTGGAAACGGATGAAGGCACGAACCCAGTGGACATA
AGCCTGTTCGGTTCGTAAGCTGTAATGCAAGTAGCGTATGCGCTCACGCAACTGGTCCAGAACCTTGACC
GAACGCAGCGGTGGTAACGGCGCAGTGGCGGTTTTCATGGCTTGTTATGACTGTTTTTTTGGGGTACAGT
CTATGCCTCGGGCATCCAAGCAGCAAGCGCGTTACGCCGTGGGTCGATGTTTGATGTTATGGAGCAGCAA
CGATGTTACGCAGCAGGGCAGTCGCCCTAAAACAAAGTTAAACATTATGAGGGAAGCGGTGATCGCCGAA
GTATCGACTCAACTATCAGAGGTAGTTGGCGTCATCGAGCGCCATCTCGAACCGACGTTGCTGGCCGTAC
ATTTGTACGGCTCCGCAGTGGATGGCGGCCTGAAGCCACACAGTGATATTGATTTGCTGGTTACGGTGAC
CGTAAGGCTTGATGAAACAACGCGGCGAGCTTTGATCAACGACCTTTTGGAAACTTCGGCTTCCCCTGGA
GAGAGCGAGATTCTCCGCGCTGTAGAAGTCACCATTGTTGTGCACGACGACATCATTCCGTGGCGTTATC
CAGCTAAGCGCGAACTGCAATTTGGAGAATGGCAGCGCAATGACATTCTTGCAGGTATCTTCGAGCCAGC
CACGATCGACATTGATCTGGCTATCTTGCTGACAAAAGCAAGAGAACATAGCGTTGCCTTGGTAGGTCCA
GCGGCGGAGGAACTCTTTGATCCGGTTCCTGAACAGGATCTATTTGAGGCGCTAAATGAAACCTTAACGC
TATGGAACTCGCCGCCCGACTGGGCTGGCGATGAGCGAAATGTAGTGCTTACGTTGTCCCGCATTTGGTA
CAGCGCAGTAACCGGCAAAATCGCGCCGAAGGATGTCGCTGCCGACTGGGCAATGGAGCGCCTGCCGGCC
CAGTATCAGCCCGTCATACTTGAAGCTAGACAGGCTTATCTTGGACAAGAAGAAGATCGCTTGGCCTCGC
GCGCAGATCAGTTGGAAGAATTTGTCCACTACGTGAAAGGCGAGATCACCAAGGTAGTCGGCAAATAAAA
GCATTGGTAACTGTCAGACCAAGTTTACTCATATATACTTTAGATTGATTTAAAACTTCATTTTTAATTT
AAAAGGATCTAGGTGAAGATCCTTTTTGATAATCTCATGACCAAAATCCCTTAACGTGAGTTTTCGTTCC
ACTGAGCGTCAGACCCCGTAGAAAAGATCAAAGGATCTTCTTGAGATCCTTTTTTTCTGCGCGTAATCTG
CTGCTTGCAAACAAAAAAACCACCGCTACCAGCGGTGGTTTGTTTGCCGGATCAAGAGCTACCAACTCTT
TTTCCGAAGGTAACTGGCTTCAGCAGAGCGCAGATACCAAATACTGTCCTTCTAGTGTAGCCGTAGTTAG
GCCACCACTTCAAGAACTCTGTAGCACCGCCTACATACCTCGCTCTGCTAATCCTGTTACCAGTGGCTGC
TGCCAGTGGCGATAAGTCGTGTCTTACCGGGTTGGACTCAAGACGATAGTTACCGGATAAGGCGCAGCGG
TCGGGCTGAACGGGGGGTTCGTGCACACAGCCCAGCTTGGAGCGAACGACCTACACCGAACTGAGATACC
TACAGCGTGAGCTATGAGAAAGCGCCACGCTTCCCGAAGGGAGAAAGGCGGACAGGTATCCGGTAAGCGG
CAGGGTCGGAACAGGAGAGCGCACGAGGGAGCTTCCAGGGGGAAACGCCTGGTATCTTTATAGTCCTGTC
GGGTTTCGCCACCTCTGACTTGAGCGTCGATTTTTGTGATGCTCGTCAGGGGGGCGGAGCCTATGGAAAA
ACGCCAGCAACGCGGCCTTTTTACGGTTCCTGGCCTTTTGCTGGCCTTTTGCTCAGGTCTCACTAGAGGC
ATGTGAGGGCCTATTTCCCATGATTCCTTCATATTTGCATATACGATACAAGGCTGTTAGAGAGATAATT
GGAATTAATTTGACTGTAAACACAAAGATATTAGTACAAAATACGTGACGTAGAAAGTAATAATTTCTTG
GGTAGTTTGCAGTTTTAAAATTATGTTTTAAAATGGACTATCATATGCTTACCGTAACTTGAAAGTATTT
CGATTTCTTGGCTTTATATATCTTGTGGAAAGGACGAAACACCGGGTCTTCGAGAAGACCTGTTTTAGAG
CTAGAAATAGCAAGTTAAAATAAGGCTAGTCCGTTATCAACTTGAAAAAGTGGCACCGAGTCGGTGCTTT
TTTGTTTTAGAGCTAGAAATAGCAAGTTAAAATAAGGCTAGTCCGTTTTTAGCGCGTGCGCCAATTCTGC
AGACAAATGGCTCTAGA
