>Addgene plasmid #58780 | pX330S-4 | addgene partial sequence | sequence record 93053 | pCBhProF2 5'-agggtttaagggatggttgg-3'
GGACCACGACGGAGACTACAAGGATCATGATATTGATTACAAAGACGATGACGATAAGATGGCCCCAAAG
AAGAAGCGGAAGGTCGGTATCCACGGAGTCCCAGCAGCCGACAAGAAGTACAGCATCGGCCTGGACATCG
GCACCAACTCTGTGGGCTGGGCCGTGATCACCGACGAGTACAAGGTGCCCAGCAAGAAATTCAAGGTGCT
GGGCAACACCGACCGGCACAGCATCAAGAAGAACCTGATCGGAGCCCTGCTGTTCGACAGCGGCGAAACA
GCCGAGGCC
