>Addgene plasmid #58780 | pX330S-4 | addgene partial sequence | sequence record 95582 | pBR322ori-F 5'-GGGAAACGCCTGGTATCTTT-3'
TCAGGGGGGCGGAGCCTATGGAAAAACGCCAGCAACGCGGCCTTTTTACGGTTCCTGGCCTTTTGCTGGC
CTTTTGCTCAGGTCTCACTAGAGGCATGTGAGGGCCTATTTCCCATGATTCCTTCATATTTGCATATACG
ATACAAGGCTGTTAGAGAGATAATTGGAATTAATTTGACTGTAAACACAAAGATATTAGTACAAAATACG
TGACGTAGAAAGTAATAATTTCTTGGGTAGTTTGCAGTTTTAAAATTATGTTTTAAAATGGACTATCATA
TGCTTACCGTAACTTGAAAGTATTTCGATTTCTTGGCTTTATATATCTTGTGGAAAGGACGAAACACCGG
GTCTTCGAGAAGACCTGTTTTAGAGCTAGAAATAGCAAGTTAAAATAAGGCTAGTCCGTTATCAACTTGA
AAAAGTGGCACCGAGTCGGTGCTTTTTTGTTTTAGAGCTAGAAATAGCAAGTTAAAATAAGGCTAGTCCG
TTTTTAGCGCGTGCGCCAATTCTGCAGACAAATGGCTCTAGATGAGACCCGTTACATAACTTACGGTAAA
TGGCCCGCCTGGCTGACCGCCCAACGACCCCCGCCCATTGACGTCAATAGTAACGCCAATAGGGACTTTC
CATTGACGTCAA
